>Addgene plasmid #111039 | mTalin2_R7 | addgene full sequence | sequence record 266796 | Addgene NGS Result
GCCCAGCTTGGAGCGAACGACCTACACCGAACTGAGATACCTACAGCGTGAGCTATGAGAAAGCGCCACG
CTTCCCGAAGGGAGAAAGGCGGACAGGTATCCGGTAAGCGGCAGGGTCGGAACAGGAGAGCGCACGAGGG
AGCTTCCAGGGGGAAACGCCTGGTATCTTTATAGTCCTGTCGGGTTTCGCCACCTCTGACTTGAGCGTCG
ATTTTTGTGATGCTCGTCAGGGGGGCGGAGCCTATGGAAAAACGCCAGCAACGCGGCCTTTTTACGGTTC
CTGGCCTTTTGCTGGCCTTTTGCTCACATGTTCTTTCCTGCGTTATCCCCTGATTCTGTGGATAACCGTA
TTACCGCCTTTGAGTGAGCTGATACCGCTCGCCGCAGCCGAACGACCGAGCGCAGCGAGTCAGTGAGCGA
GGAAGCGGAAGAGCGCCTGATGCGGTATTTTCTCCTTACGCATCTGTGCGGTATTTCACACCGCAATGGT
GCACTCTCAGTACAATCTGCTCTGATGCCGCATAGTTAAGCCAGTATACACTCCGCTATCGCTACGTGAC
TGGGTCATGGCTGCGCCCCGACACCCGCCAACACCCGCTGACGCGCCCTGACGGGCTTGTCTGCTCCCGG
CATCCGCTTACAGACAAGCTGTGACCGTCTCCGGGAGCTGCATGTGTCAGAGGTTTTCACCGTCATCACC
GAAACGCGCGAGGCAGCTGCGGTAAAGCTCATCAGCGTGGTCGTGAAGCGATTCACAGATGTCTGCCTGT
TCATCCGCGTCCAGCTCGTTGAGTTTCTCCAGAAGCGTTAATGTCTGGCTTCTGATAAAGCGGGCCATGT
TAAGGGCGGTTTTTTCCTGTTTGGTCACTGATGCCTCCGTGTAAGGGGGATTTCTGTTCATGGGGGTAAT
GATACCGATGAAACGAGAGAGGATGCTCACGATACGGGTTACTGATGATGAACATGCCCGGTTACTGGAA
CGTTGTGAGGGTAAACAACTGGCGGTATGGATGCGGCGGGACCAGAGAAAAATCACTCAGGGTCAATGCC
AGCGCTTCGTTAATACAGATGTAGGTGTTCCACAGGGTAGCCAGCAGCATCCTGCGATGCAGATCCGGAA
CATAATGGTGCAGGGCGCTGACTTCCGCGTTTCCAGACTTTACGAAACACGGAAACCGAAGACCATTCAT
GTTGTTGCTCAGGTCGCAGACGTTTTGCAGCAGCAGTCGCTTCACGTTCGCTCGCGTATCGGTGATTCAT
TCTGCTAACCAGTAAGGCAACCCCGCCAGCCTAGCCGGGTCCTCAACGACAGGAGCACGATCATGCGCAC
CCGTGGCCAGGACCCAACGCTGCCCGAGATGCGCCGCGTGCGGCTGCTGGAGATGGCGGACGCGATGGAT
ATGTTCTGCCAAGGGTTGGTTTGCGCATTCACAGTTCTCCGCAAGAATTGATTGGCTCCAATTCTTGGAG
TGGTGAATCCGTTAGCGAGGTGCCGCCGGCTTCCATTCAGGTCGAGGTGGCCCGGCTCCATGCACCGCGA
CGCAACGCGGGGAGGCAGACAAGGTATAGGGCGGCGCCTACAATCCATGCCAACCCGTTCCATGTGCTCG
CCGAGGCGGCATAAATCGCCGTGACGATCAGCGGTCCAATGATCGAAGTTAGGCTGGTAAGAGCCGCGAG
CGATCCTTGAAGCTGTCCCTGATGGTCGTCATCTACCTGCCTGGACAGCATGGCCTGCAACGCGGGCATC
CCGATGCCGCCGGAAGCGAGAAGAATCATAATGGGGAAGGCCATCCAGCCTCGCGTCGCGAACGCCAGCA
AGACGTAGCCCAGCGCGTCGGCCGCCATGCCGGCGATAATGGCCTGCTTCTCGCCGAAACGTTTGGTGGC
GGGACCAGTGACGAAGGCTTGAGCGAGGGCGTGCAAGATTCCGAATACCGCAAGCGACAGGCCGATCATC
GTCGCGCTCCAGCGAAAGCGGTCCTCGCCGAAAATGACCCAGAGCGCTGCCGGCACCTGTCCTACGAGTT
GCATGATAAAGAAGACAGTCATAAGTGCGGCGACGATAGTCATGCCCCGCGCCCACCGGAAGGAGCTGAC
TGGGTTGAAGGCTCTCAAGGGCATCGGTCGAGATCCCGGTGCCTAATGAGTGAGCTAACTTACATTAATT
GCGTTGCGCTCACTGCCCGCTTTCCAGTCGGGAAACCTGTCGTGCCAGCTGCATTAATGAATCGGCCAAC
GCGCGGGGAGAGGCGGTTTGCGTATTGGGCGCCAGGGTGGTTTTTCTTTTCACCAGTGAGACGGGCAACA
GCTGATTGCCCTTCACCGCCTGGCCCTGAGAGAGTTGCAGCAAGCGGTCCACGCTGGTTTGCCCCAGCAG
GCGAAAATCCTGTTTGATGGTGGTTAACGGCGGGATATAACATGAGCTGTCTTCGGTATCGTCGTATCCC
ACTACCGAGATATCCGCACCAACGCGCAGCCCGGACTCGGTAATGGCGCGCATTGCGCCCAGCGCCATCT
GATCGTTGGCAACCAGCATCGCAGTGGGAACGATGCCCTCATTCAGCATTTGCATGGTTTGTTGAAAACC
GGACATGGCACTCCAGTCGCCTTCCCGTTCCGCTATCGGCTGAATTTGATTGCGAGTGAGATATTTATGC
CAGCCAGCCAGACGCAGACGCGCCGAGACAGAACTTAATGGGCCCGCTAACAGCGCGATTTGCTGGTGAC
CCAATGCGACCAGATGCTCCACGCCCAGTCGCGTACCGTCTTCATGGGAGAAAATAATACTGTTGATGGG
TGTCTGGTCAGAGACATCAAGAAATAACGCCGGAACATTAGTGCAGGCAGCTTCCACAGCAATGGCATCC
TGGTCATCCAGCGGATAGTTAATGATCAGCCCACTGACGCGTTGCGCGAGAAGATTGTGCACCGCCGCTT
TACAGGCTTCGACGCCGCTTCGTTCTACCATCGACACCACCACGCTGGCACCCAGTTGATCGGCGCGAGA
TTTAATCGCCGCGACAATTTGCGACGGCGCGTGCAGGGCCAGACTGGAGGTGGCAACGCCAATCAGCAAC
GACTGTTTGCCCGCCAGTTGTTGTGCCACGCGGTTGGGAATGTAATTCAGCTCCGCCATCGCCGCTTCCA
CTTTTTCCCGCGTTTTCGCAGAAACGTGGCTGGCCTGGTTCACCACGCGGGAAACGGTCTGATAAGAGAC
ACCGGCATACTCTGCGACATCGTATAACGTTACTGGTTTCACATTCACCACCCTGAATTGACTCTCTTCC
GGGCGCTATCATGCCATACCGCGAAAGGTTTTGCGCCATTCGATGGTGTCCGGGATCTCGACGCTCTCCC
TTATGCGACTCCTGCATTAGGAAGCAGCCCAGTAGTAGGTTGAGGCCGTTGAGCACCGCCGCCGCAAGGA
ATGGTGCATGCAAGGAGATGGCGCCCAACAGTCCCCCGGCCACGGGGCCTGCCACCATACCCACGCCGAA
ACAAGCGCTCATGAGCCCGAAGTGGCGAGCCCGATCTTCCCCATCGGTGATGTCGGCGATATAGGCGCCA
GCAACCGCACCTGTGGCGCCGGTGATGCCGGCCACGATGCGTCCGGCGTAGAGGATCGAGATCTCGATCC
CGCGAAATTAATACGACTCACTATAGGGGAATTGTGAGCGGATAACAATTCCCCTCTAGAAATAATTTTG
TTTAACTTTAAGAAGGAGATATACATATGCATCATCACCATCACCATGGTAAGCCTATCCCTAACCCTCT
CCTCGGTCTCGATTCTACGGAAAACCTGTATTTTCAGGGAATTGATCCCTTCACCGCACCGGGTCAGAAA
GAATGTGATAATGCACTGCGTGAACTGGAAACCGTTAAAGGTATGCTGGAAAATCCGAATGAACCGGTTA
GCGATCTGAGCTATTTTGATTGTATTGAGAGCGTGATGGAAAACAGCAAAGTTCTGGGTGAAAGCATGGC
AGGTATTAGCCAGAATGCAAAAACCGGTGATCTGCCTGCATTTGGTGAATGTGTTGGTATTGCAAGCAAA
GCACTGTGTGGTCTGACCGAAGCAGCAGCACAGGCAGCATATCTGGTTGGTATTAGCGATCCGAATCAGA
TTAGCAGCGAAGGTAGCCAGGCACAAGAACCGATTCTGGTTAGCGCAAAAACCATGCTGGAATCAAGCAG
CTATCTGATCCGTACCGCACGTAGCCTGGCAATTAATCCGAAAGATCCGCCTACCTGGTCAGTTCTGGCA
GGTCATAGCCATACCGTTAGCGATAGCATTAAAAGCCTGATTACCAGCATTCGTGATAAAGCTCCGGGTC
AGCGTTAAAAGGGCGAGCTCAGATCCGGCTGCTAACAAAGCCCGAAAGGAAGCTGAGTTGGCTGCTGCCA
CCGCTGAGCAATAACTAGCATAACCCCTTGGGGCCTCTAAACGGGTCTTGAGGGGTTTTTTGCTGAAAGG
AGGAACTATATCCGGATATCCCGCAAGAGGCCCGGCAGTACCGGCATAACCAAGCCTATGCCTACAGCAT
CCAGGGTGACGGTGCCGAGGATGACGATGAGCGCATTGTTAGATTTCATACACGGTGCCTGACTGCGTTA
GCAATTTAACTGTGATAAACTACCGCATTAAAGCTAGCTTATCGATGATAAGCTGTCAAACATGAGAATT
AATTCTTGAAGACGAAAGGGCCTCGTGATACGCCTATTTTTATAGGTTAATGTCATGATAATAATGGTTT
CTTAGACGTCAGGTGGCACTTTTCGGGGAAATGTGCGCGGAACCCCTATTTGTTTATTTTTCTAAATACA
TTCAAATATGTATCCGCTCATGAGACAATAACCCTGATAAATGCTTCAATAATATTGAAAAAGGAAGAGT
ATGAGTATTCAACATTTCCGTGTCGCCCTTATTCCCTTTTTTGCGGCATTTTGCCTTCCTGTTTTTGCTC
ACCCAGAAACGCTGGTGAAAGTAAAAGATGCTGAAGATCAGTTGGGTGCACGAGTGGGTTACATCGAACT
GGATCTCAACAGCGGTAAGATCCTTGAGAGTTTTCGCCCCGAAGAACGTTTTCCAATGATGAGCACTTTT
AAAGTTCTGCTATGTGGCGCGGTATTATCCCGTGTTGACGCCGGGCAAGAGCAACTCGGTCGCCGCATAC
ACTATTCTCAGAATGACTTGGTTGAGTACTCACCAGTCACAGAAAAGCATCTTACGGATGGCATGACAGT
AAGAGAATTATGCAGTGCTGCCATAACCATGAGTGATAACACTGCGGCCAACTTACTTCTGACAACGATC
GGAGGACCGAAGGAGCTAACCGCTTTTTTGCACAACATGGGGGATCATGTAACTCGCCTTGATCGTTGGG
AACCGGAGCTGAATGAAGCCATACCAAACGACGAGCGTGACACCACGATGCCTGCAGCAATGGCAACAAC
GTTGCGCAAACTATTAACTGGCGAACTACTTACTCTAGCTTCCCGGCAACAATTAATAGACTGGATGGAG
GCGGATAAAGTTGCAGGACCACTTCTGCGCTCGGCCCTTCCGGCTGGCTGGTTTATTGCTGATAAATCTG
GAGCCGGTGAGCGTGGGTCTCGCGGTATCATTGCAGCACTGGGGCCAGATGGTAAGCCCTCCCGTATCGT
AGTTATCTACACGACGGGGAGTCAGGCAACTATGGATGAACGAAATAGACAGATCGCTGAGATAGGTGCC
TCACTGATTAAGCATTGGTAACTGTCAGACCAAGTTTACTCATATATACTTTAGATTGATTTAAAACTTC
ATTTTTAATTTAAAAGGATCTAGGTGAAGATCCTTTTTGATAATCTCATGACCAAAATCCCTTAACGTGA
GTTTTCGTTCCACTGAGCGTCAGACCCCGTAGAAAAGATCAAAGGATCTTCTTGAGATCCTTTTTTTCTG
CGCGTAATCTGCTGCTTGCAAACAAAAAAACCACCGCTACCAGCGGTGGTTTGTTTGCCGGATCAAGAGC
TACCAACTCTTTTTCCGAAGGTAACTGGCTTCAGCAGAGCGCAGATACCAAATACTGTCCTTCTAGTGTA
GCCGTAGTTAGGCCACCACTTCAAGAACTCTGTAGCACCGCCTACATACCTCGCTCTGCTAATCCTGTTA
CCAGTGGCTGCTGCCAGTGGCGATAAGTCGTGTCTTACCGGGTTGGACTCAAGACGATAGTTACCGGATA
AGGCGCAGCGGTCGGGCTGAACGGGGGGTTCGTGCACACA
Features (pLannotate 1.2.2; 21 found; start..end, strand, type, name):
    436..575     -  misc_feature   bom: basis of mobility region from pBR322
    677..868     -  CDS            rop: Rop protein, which maintains plasmids at low copy number; rop
    885..1265    +  CDS            YPB1_ECOLX: Protein predicted: Swiss-Prot protein existence level 4. From Escherichia coli.
   1507..2131    -  CDS            TcR (fragment): tetracycline efflux protein; tet; confers resistance to tetracycline
   2146..2167    -  protein_bind   CAP binding site: CAP binding activates transcription in the presence of cAMP. E. coli catabolite activator protein
   2180..3262    -  CDS            lacI: lac repressor; lacI; The lac repressor binds to the lac operator to inhibit transcription in E. coli. This inhibition can be relieved by adding lactose or isopropyl-β-D-thiogalactopyranoside (IPTG).
   3263..3340    -  promoter       lacI promoter: lacI
   3348..3627    -  CDS            TcR (fragment): tetracycline efflux protein; tet; confers resistance to tetracycline
   3649..3667    +  promoter       T7 promoter: promoter for bacteriophage T7 RNA polymerase
   3668..3692    +  protein_bind   lac operator: The lac repressor binds to the lac operator to inhibit transcription in E. coli. This inhibition can be relieved by adding lactose or isopropyl-β-D-thiogalactopyranoside (IPTG). lac repressor encoded by lacI
   3707..3729    +  RBS            RBS: efficient ribosome binding site from bacteriophage T7 gene 10 (Olins and Rangwala, 1989)
   3758..3799    +  CDS            V5 tag: epitope tag from simian virus 5
   3800..3819    +  CDS            TEV site (fragment): tobacco etch virus (TEV) protease recognition and cleavage site
   3836..4345    +  CDS            Tln2 (fragment): TLN2_MOUSE - Experimental evidence at protein level: Swiss-Prot protein existence level 1. As a major component of focal adhesion plaques that links integrin to the actin cytoskeleton, may play an important role in cell adhesion. Recruits PIP5K1C to focal adhesion plaques and strongly activates its kinase activity (By similarity). From Mus musculus (Mouse).
   4368..4417    +  CDS            SET1 (fragment): solubility-enhancement tag derived from T7 phage gene 10B
   4425..4472    +  terminator     T7 terminator: transcription terminator for bacteriophage T7 RNA polymerase
   4495..4599    -  CDS            TcR (fragment): tetracycline efflux protein; tet; confers resistance to tetracycline
   4656..4679    -  promoter       tet promoter (fragment): E. coli promoter for tetracycline efflux protein gene
   4796..4900    +  promoter       AmpR promoter: bla
   4901..5761    +  CDS            AmpR: β-lactamase; bla; confers resistance to ampicillin, carbenicillin, and related antibiotics
   5932..250     +  rep_origin     ori (across the origin): high-copy-number ColE1/pMB1/pBR322/pUC origin of replication
