[The description below was written by a language model from this plasmid's Addgene catalogue record and pLannotate feature annotations shown in this document.]
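Description:
mTalin2_R7 is a bacterial expression plasmid built on the pET151TOPO backbone for producing the R7 rod domain of mouse talin2 (Tln2), described in the record as a five-helix bundle. It is maintained in E. coli through a ColE1/pMB1-type origin and selected with ampicillin via the β-lactamase gene and its promoter. The catalogue lists it as high copy, although the annotated backbone also carries the pBR322-derived rop gene and bom region, which are usually associated with copy-number restraint and mobilisation. Several short tetracycline-resistance fragments and a partial tet promoter appear to be backbone remnants, not a functional marker.

The expression cassette follows the standard pET design. A T7 promoter is followed immediately by a lac operator, and a plasmid-borne lacI gene with its own promoter supplies the repressor. Transcription therefore depends on T7 RNA polymerase in the host and can be induced with IPTG. A T7 gene 10 ribosome binding site drives translation of an N-terminal leader containing a V5 epitope and a TEV protease site, allowing the tags to be removed from the talin fragment. The catalogue also records an N-terminal His tag on the backbone for affinity purification, though the feature table does not annotate it separately. The Tln2 match spans about 510 bp, somewhat less than the stated 612 bp insert, and is followed by a T7 terminator. A short fragment annotated as a T7 gene 10-derived solubility tag lies between the insert and the terminator and is probably vector sequence.

The construct suits recombinant production of purified talin2 R7. The associated publication concerns the talin–KANK1 interaction at focal adhesions.
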