Addgene plasmid #111039: mTalin2_R7
Purpose: Plasmid expresses the talin2 rod domain R7 a 5 helix bundle.
Depositing lab: Ben Goult. Depositing organization: London and South East University Group (LASE). Publication: Talin-KANK1 interaction controls the recruitment of cortical microtubule stabilizing complexes to focal adhesions. Bouchet BP, Gough RE, Ammon YC, van de Willige D, Post H, Jacquemet G, Altelaar AM, Heck AJ, Goult BT, Akhmanova A. Elife. 2016 Jul 13;5. doi: 10.7554/eLife.18124. PubMed 27410476.
Backbone
  Vector backbone: pET151TOPO
  Backbone size w/o insert (bp): 5362
  Vector type: Bacterial Expression
Growth in bacteria
  Bacterial resistance: Ampicillin, 100 μg/mL
  Growth temperature: 37°C
  Growth strain: DH5alpha
  Copy number: High Copy
Gene/Insert
  Gene/Insert name: TLN2
  Species: M. musculus (mouse)
  Insert size (bp): 612
  Entrez Gene: Tln2 (a.k.a. 5730421P04Rik, mKIAA0320)
  Promoter: T7
  Tag / fusion protein: His Tag (N terminal on backbone)
  Cloning method: Unknown
Terms and licenses: Academic/Nonprofit Terms; Industry Terms: Not Available to Industry
How to cite: mTalin2_R7 was a gift from Ben Goult (Addgene plasmid # 111039 ; http://n2t.net/addgene:111039 ; RRID:Addgene_111039)
